Addgene plasmid #124769: pFD116
Purpose: pFD116 carries dcas9 controlled by an aTc-inducible Ptet promoter, a sgRNA controlled constitutively from PpflB S. aureus promoter to clone a guide between two BsaI sites and oriT on pLZ12 vector
Depositing lab: David Bikard. Depositing organization: Institut Pasteur. Publication: Gene silencing with CRISPRi in bacteria and optimization of dCas9 expression levels. Depardieu F, Bikard D. Methods. 2019 Aug 1. pii: S1046-2023(18)30497-3. doi: 10.1016/j.ymeth.2019.07.024. PubMed 31377338.
Backbone
  Vector backbone: pLZ12
  Backbone size w/o insert (bp): 3729
  Total vector size (bp): 9131
  Vector type: CRISPR
Growth in bacteria
  Bacterial resistance: Spectinomycin, 50 μg/mL
  Growth temperature: 37°C
  Growth strain: DH5alpha
  Copy number: Unknown
Gene/Insert 1
  Gene/Insert name: Ptet
  Insert size (bp): 855
  Cloning method: Gibson Cloning
  Sequencing primers: 5′ AAGCACCCATTAGTTCAGTTACCATCACGGAAAAAGGTTATGCTG; 3′ CCATTTTTGCCTCCTATATGCCTCCGAATTCGATATCACT
Gene/Insert 2
  Gene/Insert name: dcas9
  Species: Streptococcus pyogenes
  Insert size (bp): 4134
  Cloning method: Gibson Cloning
  Sequencing primers: 5′ GAATTCGGAGGCATATAGGAGGCAAAAATGGATAAGAAATA; 3′ TCAGTCACCTCCTAGCTGACTCAA
Gene/Insert 3
  Gene/Insert name: PpflB sgRNA BsaI
  Species: Synthetic; synthetic fragment
  Insert size (bp): 505
  Cloning method: Gibson Cloning
  Sequencing primers: 5′ GTCTTTATGAAACACGCATTGA; 3′ ATCCAATTTTCGTTTGTAGTAGAAACAGACGAAGAATCCATG
Terms and licenses: Academic/Nonprofit Terms; Industry Terms: Not Available to Industry
How to cite: pFD116 was a gift from David Bikard (Addgene plasmid # 124769 ; http://n2t.net/addgene:124769 ; RRID:Addgene_124769)
