[The description below was written by a language model from this plasmid's Addgene catalogue record and pLannotate feature annotations shown in this document.]
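Description:
pFD116 is a 9.1 kb CRISPR interference (CRISPRi) plasmid built on the pLZ12 backbone, a shuttle-type vector whose annotated replication functions are RepB-type proteins of Gram-positive origin (matches to Streptococcus agalactiae and Enterococcus faecalis plasmid sequences). It is propagated in E. coli under spectinomycin selection, conferred by the spc/aad9 adenylyltransferase gene. An incP oriT is also present, allowing the plasmid to be mobilised by conjugation from a suitable donor strain into recipient bacteria. The record does not name a target host, although the use of a Staphylococcus aureus promoter for the guide points towards that species. Short annotated matches to a kanamycin nucleotidyltransferase, a pBluescript polylinker and a Rosa26 homology arm are small fragments and are most likely backbone remnants or spurious hits rather than functional parts.

The payload has two expression units. The first is Streptococcus pyogenes dcas9, the catalytically dead D10A/H840A Cas9 that binds DNA without cutting it, placed under a Ptet promoter containing two tet operator sites. A divergently oriented TetR gene supplies the repressor, so dCas9 expression is held off until anhydrotetracycline is added. The coding sequence is followed by the rrnB T1 and T7Te terminators. The second unit is a synthetic fragment in which the constitutive S. aureus PpflB promoter drives a single guide RNA with the S. pyogenes scaffold. Two BsaI sites upstream of the scaffold allow Golden Gate-style insertion of a chosen spacer. Once a guide is cloned, induced dCas9 is directed to the target gene and blocks its transcription, giving tunable, reversible gene silencing in bacteria. The plasmid comes from work on optimising dCas9 expression levels.
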