Features (pLannotate 1.2.2; 14 found; start..end, strand, type, name):
     44..119     +  misc_RNA       gRNA scaffold: guide RNA scaffold for the Streptococcus pyogenes CRISPR/Cas9 system
    144..266     -  CDS            knt (fragment): KANU_BACSP - Also known as kan. Experimental evidence at protein level: Swiss-Prot protein existence level 1. Inactivates the antibiotic kanamycin by catalyzing the transfer of a nucleotidyl group from nucleoside triphosphates such as ATP to the 4'-hydroxyl group of the aminoglycoside. From Bacillus sp.
    266..292     +  misc_feature   MCS (fragment): pBluescript multiple cloning site
    294..403     -  oriT           oriT: incP origin of transfer
    771..1092    -  CDS            repB (fragment): RepB replication protein; repB; from Enterococcus faecalis plasmid pAMα1 AAN03827.1 22652809.0
   1920..2540    +  CDS            repB: REPB_STRAG - Experimental evidence at protein level: Swiss-Prot protein existence level 1. Is essential for plasmid replication. Nicks the positive strand at the plus origin of replication. From Streptococcus agalactiae.
   2707..2728    +  misc_feature   HA-R (fragment): right homology arm from intron 1 of the mouse Rosa26 gene (Soriano, 1999)
   2887..3648    -  CDS            spc: S9AD_ENTFL - Also known as aad9 From Enterococcus faecalis (Streptococcus faecalis).
   3916..4539    -  CDS            TetR: tetracycline repressor TetR; tetR from transposon Tn10; TetR binds to the tetracycline operator tetO to inhibit transcription. This inhibition can be relieved by adding tetracycline or doxycycline.
   4649..4666    +  protein_bind   tet operator (fragment): bacterial operator O1 for the tetR and tetA genes tetracycline repressor TetR
   4684..4701    +  protein_bind   tet operator (fragment): bacterial operator O1 for the tetR and tetA genes tetracycline repressor TetR
   4735..8841    +  CDS            dCas9: catalytically dead mutant of the Cas9 endonuclease from the Streptococcus pyogenes Type II CRISPR/Cas system RNA-guided DNA-binding protein that lacks endonuclease activity due to the D10A mutation in the RuvC catalytic domain and the H840A mutation in the HNH catalytic domain
   8850..8921    +  terminator     rrnB T1 terminator: transcription terminator T1 from the E. coli rrnB gene
   8937..8964    +  terminator     T7Te terminator: phage T7 early transcription terminator
>Addgene plasmid #124769 | pFD116 | addgene full sequence | sequence record 246181 | Addgene NGS Result
ACAACAAACATGCTACAATTAGTTGAGACCAGTCTAGGTCTCGGTTTTAGAGCTAGAAATAGCAAGTTAA
AATAAGGCTAGTCCGTTATCAACTTGAAAAAGTGGCACCGAGTCGGTGCTTTTTTTGGAGATCTGTCCAT
ACCCATGGATTCTTCGTCTGTTTCTACTCCATCAGTCTGACGACCAAGAGAGCCATAAACACCAATAGCC
TTAACATCATCCCCATATTTATCCAATATTCGTTCCTTAATTTCATGAACAATCTGATATCAAGCTTATC
GATACCGTCGACGCCGGCCAGCCTCGCAGAGCAGGATTCCCGTTGAGCACCGCCAGGTGCGAATAAGGGA
CAGTGAAGAAGGAACACCCGCTCGCGGGTGGGCCTACTTCACCTATCCTGCCCGGCTGACGCCGTTGGAT
ACACCAAGGAAAGTCTACACGAACCCTTTGGCAAAATCCTGTATATCGTGCGAAAAAGGATGGATATACC
GAAAAAATCGCTATAATGACCCCGAAGCAGGGTTATGCAGCGGAAAAGCGCTGGTACCCAATTCGCCCTA
TAGTGAGTCTTCTTCTCTAGTCATTATTATTGGTCCATTCACTATTCTCATTCCCTTTTCAGATAATTTT
AGATTTGCTTTTCTAAATAAGAATATTTGGAGAGCACCGTTCTTATTCAGCTATTAATAACTCGTCTTCC
TAAGCATCCTTCAATCCTTTTAATAACAATTATAGCATCTAATCTTCAACAAACTGGCCCGTTTGTTGAA
CTACTCTTTAATAAAATAATTTTTCCGTTCCCAATTCCACATTGCAATAATAGAAAATCCATCTTCATCG
GCTTTTTCGTCATCATCTGTATGAATCAAATCGCCTTCTTCTGTGTCATCAAGGTTTAATTTTTTATGTA
TTTCTTTTAACAAACCACCATAGGAGATTAACCTTTTACGGTGTAAACCTTCCTCCAAATCAGACAAACG
TTTCAAATTCTTTTCTTCATCATCGGTCATAAAATCCGTATCCTTTACAGGATATTTTGCAGTTTCGTCA
ATTGCCGATTGTATATCCGATTTATATTTATTTTTCGGTCGATTTTTTATTAAAACGTCTCAAAATCGTT
TCTGAGACGTTTTAGCGTTTATTTCGTTTAGTTATCGGCATAATCGTTAAAACAGGCGTTATCGTAGCGT
AAAAGCCCTTGAGCGTAGCGTGGCTTTGCAGCGAAGATGTTGTCTGTTAGATTATGAAAGCCGATGACTG
AATGAAATAATAAGCGCAGCGTCCTTCTATTTCGGTTGGAGGAGGCTCAAGGGAGTTTGAGGGAATGAAA
TTCCCTCATGGGTTTGATTTTAAAAATTGCTTGCAATTTTGCCGAGCGGTAGCGCTGGAAAATTTTTGAA
AAAAATTTGGAATTTGGAAAAAAATGGGGGGAAAGGAAGCGAATTTTGCTTCCGTACTACGACCCCCCAT
TAAGTGCCGAGTGCCAATTTTTGTGCCAAAAACGCTCTATCCCAACTGGCTCAAGGGTTTGAGGGGTTTT
TCAATCGCCAACGAATCGCCAACGTTTTCGCCAACGTTTTTTATAAATCTATATTTAAGTAGCTTTATTG
TTGTTTTTATGATTACAAAGTGATACACTAATTTTATAAAATTATTTGATTGGAGTTTTTTAAATGGTGA
TTTCAGAATCGAAAAAAAGAGTTATGATTTCTCTGACAAAAGAGCAAGATAAAAAATTAACAGATATGGC
GAAACAAAAAGGTTTTTCAAAATCTGCGGTTGCGGCGTTAGCTATAGAAGAATATGCAAGAAAGGAATCA
GAACAAAAAAAATAAGCGAAAGCTCGCGTTTTTAGAAGGATACGAGTTTTCGCTACTTGTTTTTGATAAG
GTAATTATATCATGGCTATTAAAAATACTAAAGCTAGAAATTTTGGATTTTTATTATATCCTGACTCAAT
TCCTAATGATTGGAAAGAAAAATTAGAGAGTTTGGGCGTATCTATGGCTGTCAGTCCTTTACACGATATG
GACGAAAAAAAAGATAAAGATACATGGAATAGTAGTGATGTTATACGAAATGGAAAGCACTATAAAAAAC
CACACTATCACGTTATATATATTGCACGAAATCCTGTAACAATAGAAAGCGTTAGGAACAAGATTAAGCG
AAAATTGGGGAATAGTTCAGTTGCTCATGTTGAGATACTTGATTATATCAAAGGTTCATATGAATATTTG
ACTCATGAATCAAAGGACGCTATTGCTAAGAATAAACATATATACGACAAAAAAGATATTTTGAACATTA
ATGATTTTGATATTGACCGCTATATAACACTTGATGAAAGCCAAAAAAGAAAATTGAAGAATTTACTTTT
AGATATAGTGGATGACTATAATTTGGTAAATACAAAAGATTTAATGGCTTTTATTCGCCTTAGGGGAGCG
GAGTTTGGAATTTTAAATACGAATGATGTAAAAGATATTGTTTCAACAAACTCTAGCGCCTTTAGATTAT
GGTTTGAGGGCAATTATCAGTGTGGATATAGAGCAAGTTATGCAAAGGTTCTTGATGCTGAAACGGGGGA
AATAAAATGACAAACAAAGAAAAAGAGTTATTTGCTGAAAATGAGGAATTAAAAAAAGAAATTAAGGACT
TAAAAGAGCGTATTGAAAGATACAGAGAAATGGAAGTTGAATTAAGTACAACAATAGATTTATTGAGAGG
AGGGATTATTGAATAAATAAAAGCCCCCCTGACGAAAGTCCAAGGGTTTATTGTTTTCTAAAATCTGATT
ACCAATTAGAATGAATATTTCCCAAATATTAAATAATAAAACAAAAAAATTAAAAAAGTGTTTCCACCAT
TTTTTCAATTTTTTTATAATTTTTTTAATCTGTTATTTAAATAGTTTATAGTTAAATTTACATTTTCATT
AGTCCATTCAATATTCTCTCCAAGATAACTACGAACTGCTAACAAAATTCTCTCCCTATGTTCTAATGGA
GAAGATTCAGCCACTGCATTTCCCGCAATATCTTTTGGTATGATTTTACCCGTGTCCATAGTTAAAATCA
TACGGCATAAAGTTAATATAGAGTTGGTTTCATCATCCTGATAATTATCTATTAATTCCTCTGACGAATC
CATAATGGCTCTTCTCACATCAGAAAATGGAATATCAGGTAGTAATTCCTCTAAGTCATAATTTCCGTAT
ATTCTTTTATTTTTTCGTTTTGCTTGGTAAAGCATTATGGTTAAATCTGAATTTAATTCCTTCTGAGGAA
TGTATCCTTGTTCATAAAGCTCTTGTAACCATTCTCCATAAATAAATTCTTGTTTGGGAGGATGATTCCA
CGGTACCATTTCTTGCTGAATAATAATTGTTAATTCAATATATCGTAAGTTGCTTTTATCTCCTATTTTT
TTTGAAATAGGTCTAATTTTTTGTATAAGTATTTCTTTACTTTGATCTGTCAATGGTTCAGATACGACGA
CTAAAAAGTCAAGATCACTATTTGGTTTTAGTCCACTCTCAACTCCTGATCCAAACATGTAAGTACCAAT
AAGGTTATTTTTTAAATGTTTCCGAAGTATTTTTTTCACTTTATTAATTTGTTCGTATGTATTCAAATAT
ATCCTCCTCACTATTTTGATTAGTACCTATTTTATATCCATAGTTGTTAATTAAATAAACTTAATTTAGT
TTATTTATAGATTTCATTGGCTTCTAAATTTTTTATCTAGATAATAATTATTTTAGTTAATTTTATTCTA
GATTATATATGATATGATCTTTCATTTCCATAAAACTAAAGTAAGTGTAAACCTATTCATTGTTTTAAAA
ATATCTCTTGCCAGTCACGTTACGTTATTAGTTAGTTACCATCACGGAAAAAGGTTATGCTGCTTTTAAG
ACCCACTTTCACATTTAAGTTGTTTTTCTAATCCGCATATGATCAATTCAAGGCCGAATAAGAAGGCTGG
CTCTGCACCTTGGTGATCAAATAATTCGATAGCTTGTCGTAATAATGGCGGCATACTATCAGTAGTAGGT
GTTTCCCTTTCTTCTTTAGCGACTTGATGCTCTTGATCTTCCAATACGCAACCTAAAGTAAAATGCCCCA
CAGCGCTGAGTGCATATAATGCATTCTCTAGTGAAAAACCTTGTTGGCATAAAAAGGCTAATTGATTTTC
GAGAGTTTCATACTGTTTTTCTGTAGGCCGTGTACCTAAATGTACTTTTGCTCCATCGCGATGACTTAGT
AAAGCACATCTAAAACTTTTAGCGTTATTACGTAAAAAATCTTGCCAGCTTTCCCCTTCTAAAGGGCAAA
AGTGAGTATGGTGCCTATCTAACATCTCAATGGCTAAGGCGTCGAGCAAAGCCCGCTTATTTTTTACATG
CCAATACAATGTAGGCTGCTCTACACCTAGCTTCTGGGCGAGTTTACGGGTTGTTAAACCTTCGATTCCG
ACCTCATTAAGCAGCTCTAATGCGCTGTTAATCACTTTACTTTTATCTAATCTAGACATCATTAATTCCT
CCTTTTTGTTGACATTATATCATTGATAGAGTTATTTGTCAAACTAGTTTTTTATTTGGATCCCCTCGAG
TTCATGAAAAACTAAAAAAAATATTGACACTCTATCATTGATAGAGCATAATTAAAATAAGCTCTCTATC
ATTGATAGAGTGATATCGAATTCGGAGGCATATAGGAGGCAAAAATGGATAAGAAATACTCAATAGGCTT
AGCTATCGGCACAAATAGCGTCGGATGGGCGGTGATCACTGATGAATATAAGGTTCCGTCTAAAAAGTTC
AAGGTTCTGGGAAATACAGACCGCCACAGTATCAAAAAAAATCTTATAGGGGCTCTTTTATTTGACAGTG
GAGAGACAGCGGAAGCGACTCGTCTCAAACGGACAGCTCGTAGAAGGTATACACGTCGGAAGAATCGTAT
TTGTTATCTACAGGAGATTTTTTCAAATGAGATGGCGAAAGTAGATGATAGTTTCTTTCATCGACTTGAA
GAGTCTTTTTTGGTGGAAGAAGACAAGAAGCATGAACGTCATCCTATTTTTGGAAATATAGTAGATGAAG
TTGCTTATCATGAGAAATATCCAACTATCTATCATCTGCGAAAAAAATTGGTAGATTCTACTGATAAAGC
GGATTTGCGCTTAATCTATTTGGCCTTAGCGCATATGATTAAGTTTCGTGGTCATTTTTTGATTGAGGGA
GATTTAAATCCTGATAATAGTGATGTGGACAAACTATTTATCCAGTTGGTACAAACCTACAATCAATTAT
TTGAAGAAAACCCTATTAACGCAAGTGGAGTAGATGCTAAAGCGATTCTTTCTGCACGATTGAGTAAATC
AAGACGATTAGAAAATCTCATTGCTCAGCTCCCCGGTGAGAAGAAAAATGGCTTATTTGGGAATCTCATT
GCTTTGTCATTGGGTTTGACCCCTAATTTTAAATCAAATTTTGATTTGGCAGAAGATGCTAAATTACAGC
TTTCAAAAGATACTTACGATGATGATTTAGATAATTTATTGGCGCAAATTGGAGATCAATATGCTGATTT
GTTTTTGGCAGCTAAGAATTTATCAGATGCTATTTTACTTTCAGATATCCTAAGAGTAAATACTGAAATA
ACTAAGGCTCCCCTATCAGCTTCAATGATTAAACGCTACGATGAACATCATCAAGACTTGACTCTTTTAA
AAGCTTTAGTTCGACAACAACTTCCAGAAAAGTATAAAGAAATCTTTTTTGATCAATCAAAAAACGGATA
TGCAGGTTATATTGATGGGGGAGCTAGCCAAGAAGAATTTTATAAATTTATCAAACCAATTTTAGAAAAA
ATGGATGGTACTGAGGAATTATTGGTGAAACTAAATCGTGAAGATTTGCTGCGCAAGCAACGGACCTTTG
ACAACGGCTCTATTCCCCATCAAATTCACTTGGGTGAGCTGCATGCTATTTTGAGAAGACAAGAAGACTT
TTATCCATTTTTAAAAGACAATCGTGAGAAGATTGAAAAAATCTTGACTTTTCGAATTCCTTATTATGTT
GGTCCATTGGCGCGTGGCAATAGTCGTTTTGCATGGATGACTCGGAAGTCTGAAGAAACAATTACCCCAT
GGAATTTTGAAGAAGTTGTCGATAAAGGTGCTTCAGCTCAATCATTTATTGAACGCATGACAAACTTTGA
TAAAAATCTTCCAAATGAAAAAGTACTACCAAAACATAGTTTGCTTTATGAGTATTTTACGGTTTATAAC
GAATTGACAAAGGTCAAATATGTTACTGAAGGAATGCGAAAACCAGCATTTCTTTCAGGTGAACAGAAGA
AAGCCATTGTTGATTTACTCTTCAAAACAAATCGAAAAGTAACCGTTAAGCAATTAAAAGAAGATTATTT
CAAAAAAATAGAATGTTTTGATAGTGTTGAAATTTCAGGAGTTGAAGATAGATTTAATGCTTCATTAGGT
ACCTACCATGATTTGCTAAAAATTATTAAAGATAAAGATTTTTTGGATAATGAAGAAAATGAAGATATCT
TAGAGGATATTGTTTTAACATTGACCTTATTTGAAGATAGGGAGATGATTGAGGAAAGACTTAAAACATA
TGCTCACCTCTTTGATGATAAGGTGATGAAACAGCTTAAACGTCGCCGTTATACTGGTTGGGGACGTTTG
TCTCGAAAATTGATTAATGGTATTAGGGATAAGCAATCTGGCAAAACAATATTAGATTTTTTGAAATCAG
ATGGTTTTGCCAATCGCAATTTTATGCAGCTGATCCATGATGATAGTTTGACATTTAAAGAAGACATTCA
AAAAGCACAAGTGTCTGGACAAGGCGATAGTTTACATGAACATATTGCAAATTTAGCTGGTAGCCCTGCT
ATTAAAAAAGGTATTTTACAGACTGTAAAAGTTGTTGATGAATTGGTCAAAGTAATGGGGCGGCATAAGC
CAGAAAATATCGTTATTGAAATGGCACGTGAAAATCAGACAACTCAAAAGGGCCAGAAAAATTCGCGAGA
GCGTATGAAACGAATCGAAGAAGGTATCAAAGAATTAGGAAGTCAGATTCTTAAAGAGCATCCTGTTGAA
AATACTCAATTGCAAAATGAAAAGCTCTATCTCTATTATCTCCAAAATGGAAGAGACATGTATGTGGACC
AAGAATTAGATATTAATCGTTTAAGTGATTATGATGTCGATGCCATTGTTCCACAAAGTTTCCTTAAAGA
CGATTCAATAGACAATAAGGTCTTAACGCGTTCTGATAAAAATCGTGGTAAATCGGATAACGTTCCAAGT
GAAGAAGTAGTCAAAAAGATGAAAAACTATTGGAGACAACTTCTAAACGCCAAGTTAATCACTCAACGTA
AGTTTGATAATTTAACGAAAGCTGAACGTGGAGGTTTGAGTGAACTTGATAAAGCTGGTTTTATCAAACG
CCAATTGGTTGAAACTCGCCAAATCACTAAGCATGTGGCACAAATTTTGGATAGTCGCATGAATACTAAA
TACGATGAAAATGATAAACTTATTCGAGAGGTTAAAGTGATTACCTTAAAATCTAAATTAGTTTCTGACT
TCCGAAAAGATTTCCAATTCTATAAAGTACGTGAGATTAACAATTACCATCATGCCCATGATGCGTATCT
AAATGCCGTCGTTGGAACTGCTTTGATTAAGAAATATCCAAAACTTGAATCGGAGTTTGTCTATGGTGAT
TATAAAGTTTATGATGTTCGTAAAATGATTGCTAAGTCTGAGCAAGAAATAGGCAAAGCAACCGCAAAAT
ATTTCTTTTACTCTAATATCATGAACTTCTTCAAAACAGAAATTACACTTGCAAATGGAGAGATTCGCAA
ACGCCCTCTAATCGAAACTAATGGGGAAACTGGAGAAATTGTCTGGGATAAAGGGCGAGATTTTGCCACA
GTGCGCAAAGTATTGTCCATGCCCCAAGTCAATATTGTCAAGAAAACAGAAGTACAGACAGGCGGATTCT
CCAAGGAGTCAATTTTACCAAAAAGAAATTCGGACAAGCTTATTGCTCGTAAAAAAGACTGGGATCCAAA
AAAATATGGTGGTTTTGATAGTCCAACGGTAGCTTATTCAGTCCTAGTGGTTGCTAAGGTGGAAAAAGGG
AAATCGAAGAAGTTAAAATCCGTTAAAGAGTTACTAGGGATCACAATTATGGAAAGAAGTTCCTTTGAAA
AAAATCCGATTGACTTTTTAGAAGCTAAAGGATATAAGGAAGTTAAAAAAGACTTAATCATTAAACTACC
TAAATATAGTCTTTTTGAGTTAGAAAACGGTCGTAAACGGATGCTGGCTAGTGCCGGAGAATTACAAAAA
GGAAATGAGCTGGCTCTGCCAAGCAAATATGTGAATTTTTTATATTTAGCTAGTCATTATGAAAAGTTGA
AGGGTAGTCCAGAAGATAACGAACAAAAACAATTGTTTGTGGAGCAGCATAAGCATTATTTAGATGAGAT
TATTGAGCAAATCAGTGAATTTTCTAAGCGTGTTATTTTAGCAGATGCCAATTTAGATAAAGTTCTTAGT
GCATATAACAAACATAGAGACAAACCAATACGTGAACAAGCAGAAAATATTATTCATTTATTTACGTTGA
CGAATCTTGGAGCTCCCGCTGCTTTTAAATATTTTGATACAACAATTGATCGTAAACGATATACGTCTAC
AAAAGAAGTTTTAGATGCCACTCTTATCCATCAATCCATCACTGGTCTTTATGAAACACGCATTGATTTG
AGTCAGCTAGGAGGTGACTGACCAGGCATCAAATAAAACGAAAGGCTCAGTCGAAAGACTGGGCCTTTCG
TTTTATCTGTTGTTTGTCGGTGAACGCTCTCTACTAGAGTCACACTGGCTCACCTTCGGGTGGGCCTTTC
TGCGTTTATAATATACTCCTAAATTAACTTTTAAAGCAATGAAAATAGTGAACATTATAACTGTTGTGTA
ACAGAATGCAATTAGCATATTACTGTTACACAAATTAGTACAGTTTCTATGTTTTGACATACATTTGATG
AAAATTGTACATAATTTATGTGAAAAAAATC
